>Addgene plasmid #166196 | pDONR221-PNPT1 | addgene full sequence | sequence record 329581 | Addgene NGS Result
CTTTCCTGCGTTATCCCCTGATTCTGTGGATAACCGTATTACCGCCTTTGAGTGAGCTGATACCGCTCGC
CGCAGCCGAACGACCGAGCGCAGCGAGTCAGTGAGCGAGGAAGCGGAAGAGCGCCCAATACGCAAACCGC
CTCTCCCCGCGCGTTGGCCGATTCATTAATGCAGCTGGCACGACAGGTTTCCCGACTGGAAAGCGGGCAG
TGAGCGCAACGCAATTAATACGCGTACCGCTAGCCAGGAAGAGTTTGTAGAAACGCAAAAAGGCCATCCG
TCAGGATGGCCTTCTGCTTAGTTTGATGCCTGGCAGTTTATGGCGGGCGTCCTGCCCGCCACCCTCCGGG
CCGTTGCTTCACAACGTTCAAATCCGCTCCCGGCGGATTTGTCCTACTCAGGAGAGCGTTCACCGACAAA
CAACAGATAAAACGAAAGGCCCAGTCTTCCGACTGAGCCTTTCGTTTTATTTGATGCCTGGCAGTTCCCT
ACTCTCGCGTTAACGCTAGCATGGATGTTTTCCCAGTCACGACGTTGTAAAACGACGGCCAGTCTTAAGC
TCGGGCCCCAAATAATGATTTTATTTTGACTGATAGTGACCTGTTCGTTGCAACAAATTGATGAGCAATG
CTTTTTTATAATGCCAACTTTGTACAAAAAAGCAGGCTTCGAAGGAGATAACAAAATGAGGTGTTTGCTC
CGACTGGGCCGCTCGTTCGGCCACCTTCGGGTCCGGTTATGTCACCAGAGTGTTTACAGCAGGAACACAA
ACCTCCGGAGAGTGGGAGTGAACCTTGGAGAGAAAAAACTTGAAATCTCTTCGGGGAAGTTTGCAAGGTT
TGCTGATGGTGCTGCTGTGGTACAGCTGGGGGACACCTCTGTGATGGTGACTGCTGTGAGCAAAACCAAA
CCTTCTCCATCTCAGTTCATGCCACTTGTGGTGGATTACAGACAGAAGGCTGCTGCTGCAGGTCGAATCC
CAACCAACTATTTGAGGAGAGAACTAGGCACCACTGATAATGAGATCCTCACCAGCAGACTCATCGATCG
GTCGATTAGACCTCTTTTCCCTCCTGGCTACTTTTATGACACTCAGGTCCTTTGTAACCTCCTCGCAGTT
GATGGTGTAAATGACCCAGACGTGCTAGCTATTAATGCAGCTTCTGCTGCTCTGGCTCTGTCTGACATCC
CTTGGAATGGCCCCATAGGTGCTGTACGAGTTGGTATGGTTAATGGAGAGTTACTGGTGAACCCGACAAG
GACAGAGATGGCTTCCAGCAGTTTGAACATGATTGTGGCTGGGGCTCCTAGCAGTCAAGTGGTGATGATT
GAGGCATCGGCTGAGAACGTTCTGCAGCAGGACTTCTGCCGTGCGGTAAAGGTGGGAGTCAAACACACCC
AGCAGATCATACTGGCCATCCAGCAGCTGGTGCGGGAGCAGAAAGTCATCAAACGCACGCCAGTCAGAAT
GTTCTCAGTCCCGACTGACATGGTGGAACACGTCCAGAAATTGGTGTCTGAGAAGATCCATGCTGTTTTC
ACAGATTACTCGCATGATAAGATTTCGAGAGACGAAGCGATTAACAAAATACGACTAGAAACTGAGGAGA
ACTTTAAAGAAAAATTCCCTCAGGCGGAGCCCTTTGAAGTCATTGAATCATTCAATGCTGTGAACAAAGA
AGTTTTCCGAAATTTAGTTCTCAGTGAGTACAAGAGGTGTGATGGAAGGGAACTGACGTCTTTAAGGAAC
ATATCCTGTGACATTGACCTCTTCAAGCCGCTCCATGGCTCAGCTTTGTTTCAGAGAGGACAGACACAGG
TGCTCTGCAGTGTTACATTTGACTCCCTGGAATCAAGTGTCAAAACAGACATTATAACCACTGCTCTCAG
TGGCATCAAAGACAAAAACTTTATGCTTCATTATGAGTTCCCTCCTTATGCAACAAACGAGACTGGGAAA
ATGGGAGGTCTCAACAGGAGAGAGCTTGGGCATGGAGCTCTGGCTGAGAAGGCTCTTAGACCGGTCATTC
CTACAGATTTCCCTTTCACCATCAGGGTCACAGCAGAGGTGCTGGAGTCCAACGGATCCTCCTCGATGGC
TTCAGCGTGTGGAGGCAGCCTTGCTCTAATGGATGCAGGCGTTCCCATCTCTTCAGCTGTAGCAGGCGTC
GCCGTCGGCCTGATCTCAAAGGCTAATCCAGAGAAACCCGGCGAGATGGAGGACTACAGATTACTAACAG
ATATTTTAGGAATAGAGGATTACCTGGGAGACATGGACTTCAAACTGGCAGGAACAAACAAGGGTATCAC
TGCATTACAGGCTGATGTGAAGATTCCAGGTTTACCTCTTAAGGTGGTCATGGAGGCGATTCAGCAGGCC
ACAGTGGCAAAGAGAGAAATCTTGGGTATTATGAATAAATGTATAGCAAAGCCCAGAGGGACCAGGAAGG
AGAATGGACCTGTTGTTGAGAATGTCAGGGTACCTCTGTCTAGAAGAGCTCGCTTCGTTGGTCCAGGAGG
ATGTAACCTCCGAAAGCTTCAAGCTCAGACGGGCGTTACAATAAGTCAGGTGGACGAGGAGACCTTTTCT
GTGTTCGCTCCCACACCAGGAGCCATGAATGAAGCCCAAGAGTTTATCAGAGAGGTCTGCAAAGATGATC
AAGAACAGCAGCTGGAGTTTGGTGCTGTCTACACTGCCACCATCACAGAAATAAGGGATATTGGAGTGAT
GGTGAAACTTTATCCCAACATGAGTCCAGTGCTACTGCACAACTCCCAGCTGGACCATAAACGGATCAAA
CATCCAAGTGCTTTGGGCTTAGAAGTGGGACAGGAGATACAGGTCAAGTACTTTGGACGGGATCCAACAG
ATGGAAGGATGAGGCTTTCGCGAAAGGTGCTCCAGTCTCCTGCTGCAACTGTGGTTAAAACCCTGAGTGA
GAAACAGAGCATCTCTATGGGCAACAGCAACAGGACCGAAATGGACGTAGACCCAGCTTTCTTGTACAAA
GTTGGCATTATAAGAAAGCATTGCTTATCAATTTGTTGCAACGAACAGGTCACTATCAGTCAAAATAAAA
TCATTATTTGCCATCCAGCTGATATCCCCTATAGTGAGTCGTATTACATGGTCATAGCTGTTTCCTGGCA
GCTCTGGCCCGTGTCTCAAAATCTCTGATGTTACATTGCACAAGATAAAAATATATCATCATGAACAATA
AAACTGTCTGCTTACATAAACAGTAATACAAGGGGTGTTATGAGCCATATTCAACGGGAAACGTCGAGGC
CGCGATTAAATTCCAACATGGATGCTGATTTATATGGGTATAAATGGGCTCGCGATAATGTCGGGCAATC
AGGTGCGACAATCTATCGCTTGTATGGGAAGCCCGATGCGCCAGAGTTGTTTCTGAAACATGGCAAAGGT
AGCGTTGCCAATGATGTTACAGATGAGATGGTCAGACTAAACTGGCTGACGGAATTTATGCCTCTTCCGA
CCATCAAGCATTTTATCCGTACTCCTGATGATGCATGGTTACTCACCACTGCGATCCCCGGAAAAACAGC
ATTCCAGGTATTAGAAGAATATCCTGATTCAGGTGAAAATATTGTTGATGCGCTGGCAGTGTTCCTGCGC
CGGTTGCATTCGATTCCTGTTTGTAATTGTCCTTTTAACAGCGATCGCGTATTTCGTCTCGCTCAGGCGC
AATCACGAATGAATAACGGTTTGGTTGATGCGAGTGATTTTGATGACGAGCGTAATGGCTGGCCTGTTGA
ACAAGTCTGGAAAGAAATGCATAAACTTTTGCCATTCTCACCGGATTCAGTCGTCACTCATGGTGATTTC
TCACTTGATAACCTTATTTTTGACGAGGGGAAATTAATAGGTTGTATTGATGTTGGACGAGTCGGAATCG
CAGACCGATACCAGGATCTTGCCATCCTATGGAACTGCCTCGGTGAGTTTTCTCCTTCATTACAGAAACG
GCTTTTTCAAAAATATGGTATTGATAATCCTGATATGAATAAATTGCAGTTTCATTTGATGCTCGATGAG
TTTTTCTAATCAGAATTGGTTAATTGGTTGTAACACTGGCAGAGCATTACGCTGACTTGACGGGACGGCG
CAAGCTCATGACCAAAATCCCTTAACGTGAGTTACGCGTCGTTCCACTGAGCGTCAGACCCCGTAGAAAA
GATCAAAGGATCTTCTTGAGATCCTTTTTTTCTGCGCGTAATCTGCTGCTTGCAAACAAAAAAACCACCG
CTACCAGCGGTGGTTTGTTTGCCGGATCAAGAGCTACCAACTCTTTTTCCGAAGGTAACTGGCTTCAGCA
GAGCGCAGATACCAAATACTGTTCTTCTAGTGTAGCCGTAGTTAGGCCACCACTTCAAGAACTCTGTAGC
ACCGCCTACATACCTCGCTCTGCTAATCCTGTTACCAGTGGCTGCTGCCAGTGGCGATAAGTCGTGTCTT
ACCGGGTTGGACTCAAGACGATAGTTACCGGATAAGGCGCAGCGGTCGGGCTGAACGGGGGGTTCGTGCA
CACAGCCCAGCTTGGAGCGAACGACCTACACCGAACTGAGATACCTACAGCGTGAGCTATGAGAAAGCGC
CACGCTTCCCGAAGGGAGAAAGGCGGACAGGTATCCGGTAAGCGGCAGGGTCGGAACAGGAGAGCGCACG
AGGGAGCTTCCAGGGGGAAACGCCTGGTATCTTTATAGTCCTGTCGGGTTTCGCCACCTCTGACTTGAGC
GTCGATTTTTGTGATGCTCGTCAGGGGGGCGGAGCCTATGGAAAAACGCCAGCAACGCGGCCTTTTTACG
GTTCCTGGCCTTTTGCTGGCCTTTTGCTCACATGTT
Features (pLannotate 1.2.2; 10 found; start..end, strand, type, name):
    121..213     +  CDS            lacI (fragment): lac repressor; lacI; The lac repressor binds to the lac operator to inhibit transcription in E. coli. This inhibition can be relieved by adding lactose or isopropyl-β-D-thiogalactopyranoside (IPTG).
    268..295     -  terminator     rrnB T2 terminator: transcription terminator T2 from the E. coli rrnB gene
    427..470     +  terminator     rrnB T1 terminator: Escherichia coli rrnB; transcription terminator T1 from the E. coli rrnB gene
    517..553     -  CDS            lacZα (fragment): LacZα fragment of β-galactosidase; lacZ fragment
    569..668     +  protein_bind   attL1: mutant version of attL; recombination site for the Gateway® LR reaction LR Clonase™
    695..2962    +  CDS            PNPT1: PNPT1_HUMAN - Also known as PNPASE. Experimental evidence at protein level: Swiss-Prot protein existence level 1. RNA-binding protein implicated in numerous RNA metabolic processes. Catalyzes the phosphorolysis of single-stranded polyribonucleotides processively in the 3'-to-5' direction. Mitochondrial intermembrane factor with RNA-processing exoribonulease activity. Component of the mitochondrial degradosome (mtEXO) complex, that degrades 3' overhang double-stranded RNA with a 3'-to-5' directionality in an ATP-dependent manner. Involved in the degradation of non-coding mitochondrial transcrip
   2991..3090    -  protein_bind   attL2: mutant version of attL; recombination site for the Gateway® LR reaction LR Clonase™
   3108..3126    -  promoter       T7 promoter: promoter for bacteriophage T7 RNA polymerase
   3260..4069    +  CDS            KanR: aminoglycoside phosphotransferase; aph(3')-Ia; confers resistance to kanamycin in bacteria or G418 (Geneticin®) in eukaryotes
   4216..4804    +  rep_origin     ori: high-copy-number ColE1/pMB1/pBR322/pUC origin of replication
