[The description below was written by a language model from this plasmid's Addgene catalogue record and pLannotate feature annotations shown in this document.]
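Description:
pDONR221-PNPT1 is a Gateway entry clone built on the pDONR221 backbone that carries the coding sequence of PNPT1 from the African turquoise killifish, Nothobranchius furzeri. The sequenced plasmid is 4,866 nt and is maintained in E. coli through a high-copy ColE1/pUC-type origin, with selection by a kanamycin resistance gene (aminoglycoside phosphotransferase). Upstream of the cloning region sit the rrnB T1 and T2 transcription terminators, which insulate the insert from read-through transcription in bacteria. Short lacI and lacZα fragments are annotated nearby as backbone remnants and have no evident function here. A T7 promoter lies just outside attL2 on the opposite strand.

The insert, recorded as 2,304 bp, is flanked by attL1 and attL2 sites, so it can be moved directionally into any attR-containing destination vector by an LR Clonase reaction. The automated annotation identifies the open reading frame by similarity to human PNPT1 (PNPase), an RNA-binding 3'-to-5' phosphorolytic exoribonuclease of the mitochondrial intermembrane space that takes part in the mitochondrial degradosome. That label reflects homology, not the source species. The depositor notes that this is a stopless entry clone, meaning the native stop codon is omitted so that C-terminal tags or reporters encoded by the destination vector can be fused in frame. The entry vector provides no promoter to express the gene, so expression depends on the destination vector chosen. The plasmid was deposited with work on tissue-specific protein aggregation and quality control in an aging vertebrate, and it serves as a source clone for generating PNPT1 expression constructs.
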