Addgene plasmid #166196: pDONR221-PNPT1
Purpose: Gateway entry vector for N. furzeri PNPT1
Depositing lab: Daniel Jarosz. Depositing organization: Stanford University. Publication: Tissue-specific landscape of protein aggregation and quality control in an aging vertebrate. Chen YR, Harel I, Singh PP, Ziv I, Moses E, Goshtchevsky U, Machado BE, Brunet A, Jarosz DF. Dev Cell. 2024 Jul 22;59(14):1892-1911.e13. doi: 10.1016/j.devcel.2024.04.014. Epub 2024 May 28. PubMed 38810654.
Backbone
  Vector backbone: pDONR221
  Vector type: Gateway Entry Vector
Growth in bacteria
  Bacterial resistance: Kanamycin, 50 μg/mL
  Growth temperature: 37°C
  Growth strain: DH5alpha
  Copy number: High Copy
Gene/Insert
  Gene/Insert name: PNPT1
  Species: N. furzeri
  Insert size (bp): 2304
  Cloning method: Gateway Cloning
Terms and licenses: Academic/Nonprofit Terms; Industry Terms: Not Available to Industry
Depositor comments: Stopless entry clone. Please visit https://doi.org/10.1101/2022.02.26.482120 for bioRxiv preprint. Also see Harel and Chen et al. 2024 (https://doi.org/10.1016/j.celrep.2023.112787)
How to cite: pDONR221-PNPT1 was a gift from Daniel Jarosz (Addgene plasmid # 166196 ; http://n2t.net/addgene:166196 ; RRID:Addgene_166196)
