>Addgene plasmid #166196 | pDONR221-PNPT1 | depositor partial sequence | sequence record 322745 | insert sequence
ATGAGGTGTTTGCTCCGACTGGGCCGCTCGTTCGGCCACCTTCGGGTCCGGTTATGTCACCAGAGTGTTT
ACAGCAGGAACACAAACCTCCGGAGAGTGGGAGTGAACCTTGGAGAGAAAAAACTTGAAATCTCTTCGGG
GAAGTTTGCAAGGTTTGCTGATGGTGCTGCTGTGGTACAGCTGGGGGACACCTCTGTGATGGTGACTGCT
GTGAGCAAAACCAAACCTTCTCCATCTCAGTTCATGCCACTTGTGGTGGATTACAGACAGAAGGCTGCTG
CTGCAGGTCGAATCCCAACCAACTATTTGAGGAGAGAACTAGGCACCACTGATAATGAGATCCTCACCAG
CAGACTCATCGATCGGTCGATTAGACCTCTTTTCCCTCCTGGCTACTTTTATGACACTCAGGTCCTTTGT
AACCTCCTCGCAGTTGATGGTGTAAATGACCCAGACGTGCTAGCTATTAATGCAGCTTCTGCTGCTCTGG
CTCTGTCTGACATCCCTTGGAATGGCCCCATAGGTGCTGTACGAGTTGGTATGGTTAATGGAGAGTTACT
GGTGAACCCGACAAGGACAGAGATGGCTTCCAGCAGTTTGAACATGATTGTGGCTGGGGCTCCTAGCAGT
CAAGTGGTGATGATTGAGGCATCGGCTGAGAACGTTCTGCAGCAGGACTTCTGCCGTGCGGTAAAGGTGG
GAGTCAAACACACCCAGCAGATCATACTGGCCATCCAGCAGCTGGTGCGGGAGCAGAAAGTCATCAAACG
CACGCCAGTCAGAATGTTCTCAGTCCCGACTGACATGGTGGAACACGTCCAGAAATTGGTGTCTGAGAAG
ATCCATGCTGTTTTCACAGATTACTCGCATGATAAGATTTCGAGAGACGAAGCGATTAACAAAATACGAC
TAGAAACTGAGGAGAACTTTAAAGAAAAATTCCCTCAGGCGGAGCCCTTTGAAGTCATTGAATCATTCAA
TGCTGTGAACAAAGAAGTTTTCCGAAATTTAGTTCTCAGTGAGTACAAGAGGTGTGATGGAAGGGAACTG
ACGTCTTTAAGGAACATATCCTGTGACATTGACCTCTTCAAGCCGCTCCATGGCTCAGCTTTGTTTCAGA
GAGGACAGACACAGGTGCTCTGCAGTGTTACATTTGACTCCCTGGAATCAAGTGTCAAAACAGACATTAT
AACCACTGCTCTCAGTGGCATCAAAGACAAAAACTTTATGCTTCATTATGAGTTCCCTCCTTATGCAACA
AACGAGACTGGGAAAATGGGAGGTCTCAACAGGAGAGAGCTTGGGCATGGAGCTCTGGCTGAGAAGGCTC
TTAGACCGGTCATTCCTACAGATTTCCCTTTCACCATCAGGGTCACAGCAGAGGTGCTGGAGTCCAACGG
ATCCTCCTCGATGGCTTCAGCGTGTGGAGGCAGCCTTGCTCTAATGGATGCAGGCGTTCCCATCTCTTCA
GCTGTAGCAGGCGTCGCCGTCGGCCTGATCTCAAAGGCTAATCCAGAGAAACCCGGCGAGATGGAGGACT
ACAGATTACTAACAGATATTTTAGGAATAGAGGATTACCTGGGAGACATGGACTTCAAACTGGCAGGAAC
AAACAAGGGTATCACTGCATTACAGGCTGATGTGAAGATTCCAGGTTTACCTCTTAAGGTGGTCATGGAG
GCGATTCAGCAGGCCACAGTGGCAAAGAGAGAAATCTTGGGTATTATGAATAAATGTATAGCAAAGCCCA
GAGGGACCAGGAAGGAGAATGGACCTGTTGTTGAGAATGTCAGGGTACCTCTGTCTAGAAGAGCTCGCTT
CGTTGGTCCAGGAGGATGTAACCTCCGAAAGCTTCAAGCTCAGACGGGCGTTACAATAAGTCAGGTGGAC
GAGGAGACCTTTTCTGTGTTCGCTCCCACACCAGGAGCCATGAATGAAGCCCAAGAGTTTATCAGAGAGG
TCTGCAAAGATGATCAAGAACAGCAGCTGGAGTTTGGTGCTGTCTACACTGCCACCATCACAGAAATAAG
GGATATTGGAGTGATGGTGAAACTTTATCCCAACATGAGTCCAGTGCTACTGCACAACTCCCAGCTGGAC
CATAAACGGATCAAACATCCAAGTGCTTTGGGCTTAGAAGTGGGACAGGAGATACAGGTCAAGTACTTTG
GACGGGATCCAACAGATGGAAGGATGAGGCTTTCGCGAAAGGTGCTCCAGTCTCCTGCTGCAACTGTGGT
TAAAACCCTGAGTGAGAAACAGAGCATCTCTATGGGCAACAGCAACAGGACCGAAATGGACGTA
